>Addgene plasmid #57332 | mEos-A69V-Mito 7 | addgene full sequence | sequence record 196869 | Addgene NGS Result
CGTTACATAACTTACGGTAAATGGCCCGCCTGGCTGACCGCCCAACGACCCCCGCCCATTGACGTCAATA
ATGACGTATGTTCCCATAGTAACGCCAATAGGGACTTTCCATTGACGTCAATGGGTGGAGTATTTACGGT
AAACTGCCCACTTGGCAGTACATCAAGTGTATCATATGCCAAGTACGCCCCCTATTGACGTCAATGACGG
TAAATGGCCCGCCTGGCATTATGCCCAGTACATGACCTTATGGGACTTTCCTACTTGGCAGTACATCTAC
GTATTAGTCATCGCTATTACCATGGTGATGCGGTTTTGGCAGTACATCAATGGGCGTGGATAGCGGTTTG
ACTCACGGGGATTTCCAAGTCTCCACCCCATTGACGTCAATGGGAGTTTGTTTTGGCACCAAAATCAACG
GGACTTTCCAAAATGTCGTAACAACTCCGCCCCATTGACGCAAATGGGCGGTAGGCGTGTACGGTGGGAG
GTCTATATAAGCAGAGCTGGTTTAGTGAACCGTCAGATCCGCTAGCATGTCCGTCCTGACGCCGCTGCTG
CTGCGGGGCTTGACAGGCTCGGCCCGGCGGCTCCCAGTGCCGCGCGCCAAGATCCATTCGTTGGGGGATC
CACCGGTCGCCACCATGAGTGCGATTAAGCCAGACATGAAGATCAACCTCCGTATGGAAGGCAACGTAAA
CGGGCACCACTTTGTGATCGACGGAGATGGTACAGGCAAGCCTTTTGAGGGAAAACAGAGTATGGATCTT
GAAGTCAAAGAGGGCGGACCTCTGCCTTTTGCCTTTGATATCCTGACCACTGCATTCCATTACGGCAACA
GGGTATTCGTCGAATATCCAGACCACATACAAGACTATTTTAAGCAGTCGTTTCCTAAGGGGTATTCGTG
GGAACGAAGCTTGACTTTCGAAGACGGGGGCATTTGCATTGCCAGAAACGACATAACAATGGAAGGGGAC
ACTTTCTATAATAAAGTTCGATTTCACGGTACAAACTTTCCCGCCAATGGTCCAGTTATGCAGAAGAAGA
CGCTGAAATGGGAGCCCTCCACTGAGAAAATGTATGTGCGTGATGGAGTGCTGACGGGTGATATTCACAT
GGCTTTGTTGCTTGAAGGAAATGCCCATTACCGATGTGACTTCAGAACTACTTACAAAGCTAAGGAGAAG
GGTGTCAAGTTACCAGGCTACCACTTTGTGGACCACTGCATTGAGATTTTAAGCCATGACAAAGATTACA
ACAAGGTTAAGCTGTATGAGCATGCTGTTGCTCATTCTGGATTGCCTGACAATGCCAGACGATAAGCGGC
CGCGACTCTAGATCATAATCAGCCATACCACATTTGTAGAGGTTTTACTTGCTTTAAAAAACCTCCCACA
CCTCCCCCTGAACCTGAAACATAAAATGAATGCAATTGTTGTTGTTAACTTGTTTATTGCAGCTTATAAT
GGTTACAAATAAAGCAATAGCATCACAAATTTCACAAATAAAGCATTTTTTTCACTGCATTCTAGTTGTG
GTTTGTCCAAACTCATCAATGTATCTTAAGGCGTAAATTGTAAGCGTTAATATTTTGTTAAAATTCGCGT
TAAATTTTTGTTAAATCAGCTCATTTTTTAACCAATAGGCCGAAATCGGCAAAATCCCTTATAAATCAAA
AGAATAGACCGAGATAGGGT
[37 nt withheld, positions 1701-1737]
AAAGAACGTGGACTCCAACGTCAAAGG
[49 nt withheld, positions 1765-1813]
T
[91 nt withheld, positions 1815-1905]
G
[124 nt withheld, positions 1907-2030]
CAGGTGGCACTTTTCGGGGAAATGTGCGCGGAACCCCTATTTGTTTATTTTTCTAAATACATTCAAATAT
GTATCCGCTCATGAGACAATAACCCTGATAAATGCTTCAATAATATTGAAAAAGGAAGAGTCCTGAGGCG
GAAAGAACCAGCTGTGGAATGTGTGTCAGTTAGGGTGTGGAAAGTCCCCAGGCTCCCCAGCAGGCAGAAG
TATGCAAAGCATGCATCTCAATTAGTCAGCAACCAGGTGTGGAAAGTCCCCAGGCTCCCCAGCAGGCAGA
AGTATGCAAAGCATGCATCTCAATTAGTCAGCAACCATAGTCCCGCCCCTAACTCCGCCCATCCCGCCCC
TAACTCCGCCCAGTTCCGCCCATTCTCCGCCCCATGGCTGACTAATTTTTTTTATTTATGCAGAGGCCGA
GGCCGCCTCGGCCTCTGAGCTATTCCAGAAGTAGTGAGGAGGCTTTTTTGGAGGCCTAGGCTTTTGCAAA
GATCGATCAAGAGACAGGATGAGGATCGTTTCGCATGATTGAACAAGATGGATTGCACGCAGGTTCTCCG
GCCGCTTGGGTGGAGAGGCTATTCGGCTATGACTGGGCACAACAGACAATCGGCTGCTCTGATGCCGCCG
TGTTCCGGCTGTCAGCGCAGGGGCGCCCGGTTCTTTTTGTCAAGACCGACCTGTCCGGTGCCCTGAATGA
ACTGCAAGACGAGGCAGCGCGGCTATCGTGGCTGGCCACGACGGGCGTTCCTTGCGCAGCTGTGCTCGAC
GTTGTCACTGAAGCGGGAAGGGACTGGCTGCTATTGGGCGAAGTGCCGGGGCAGGATCTCCTGTCATCTC
ACCTTGCTCCTGCCGAGAAAGTATCCATCATGGCTGATGCAATGCGGCGGCTGCATACGCTTGATCCGGC
TACCTGCCCATTCGACCACCAAGCGAAACATCGCATCGAGCGAGCACGTACTCGGATGGAAGCCGGTCTT
GTCGATCAGGATGATCTGGACGAAGAGCATCAGGGGCTCGCGCCAGCCGAACTGTTCGCCAGGCTCAAGG
CGAGCATGCCCGACGGCGAGGATCTCGTCGTGACCCATGGCGATGCCTGCTTGCCGAATATCATGGTGGA
AAATGGCCGCTTTTCTGGATTCATCGACTGTGGCCGGCTGGGTGTGGCGGACCGCTATCAGGACATAGCG
TTGGCTACCCGTGATATTGCTGAAGAGCTTGGCGGCGAATGGGCTGACCGCTTCCTCGTGCTTTACGGTA
TCGCCGCTCCCGATTCGCAGCGCATCGCCTTCTATCGCCTTCTTGACGAGTTCTTCTGAGCGGGACTCTG
GGGTTCGAAATGACCGACCAAGCGACGCCCAACCTGCCATCACGAGATTTCGATTCCACCGCCGCCTTCT
ATGAAAGGTTGGGCTTCGGAATCGTTTTCCGGGACGCCGGCTGGATGATCCTCCAGCGCGGGGATCTCAT
GCTGGAGTTCTTCGCCCACCCTAGGGGGAGGCTAACTGAAACACGGAAGGAGACAATACCGGAAGGAACC
CGCGCTATGACGGCAATAAAAAGACAGAATAAAACGCACGGTGTTGGGTCGTTTGTTCATAAACGCGGGG
TTCGGTCCCAGGGCTGGCACTCTGTCGATACCCCACCGAGACCCCATTGGGGCCAATACGCCCGCGTTTC
TTCCTTTTCCCCACCCCACCCCCCAAGTTCGGGTGAAGGCCCAGGGCTCGCAGCCAACGTCGGGGCGGCA
GGCCCTGCCATAGCCTCAGGTTACTCATATATACTTTAGATTGATTTAAAACTTCATTTTTAATTTAAAA
GGATCTAGGTGAAGATCCTTTTTGATAATCTCATGACCAAAATCCCTTAACGTGAGTTTTCGTTCCACTG
AGCGTCAGACCCCGTAGAAAAGATCAAAGGATCTTCTTGAGATCCTTTTTTTCTGCGCGTAATCTGCTGC
TTGCAAACAAAAAAACCACCGCTACCAGCGGTGGTTTGTTTGCCGGATCAAGAGCTACCAACTCTTTTTC
CGAAGGTAACTGGCTTCAGCAGAGCGCAGATACCAAATACTGTTCTTCTAGTGTAGCCGTAGTTAGGCCA
CCACTTCAAGAACTCTGTAGCACCGCCTACATACCTCGCTCTGCTAATCCTGTTACCAGTGGCTGCTGCC
AGTGGCGATAAGTCGTGTCTTACCGGGTTGGACTCAAGACGATAGTTACCGGATAAGGCGCAGCGGTCGG
GCTGAACGGGGGGTTCGTGCACACAGCCCAGCTTGGAGCGAACGACCTACACCGAACTGAGATACCTACA
GCGTGAGCTATGAGAAAGCGCCACGCTTCCCGAAGGGAGAAAGGCGGACAGGTATCCGGTAAGCGGCAGG
GTCGGAACAGGAGAGCGCACGAGGGAGCTTCCAGGGGGAAACGCCTGGTATCTTTATAGTCCTGTCGGGT
TTCGCCACCTCTGACTTGAGCGTCGATTTTTGTGATGCTCGTCAGGGGGGCGGAGCCTATGGAAAAACGC
CAGCAACGCGGCCTTTTTACGGTTCCTGGCCTTTTGCTGGCCTTTTGCTCACATGTTCTTTCCTGCGTTA
TCCCCTGATTCTGTGGATAACCGTATTACCGCCATGCATTAGTTATTAATAGTAATCAATTACGGGGTCA
TTAGTTCATAGCCCATATATGGAGTTCCG
Features (pLannotate 1.2.2; 15 found; start..end, strand, type, name):
      1..304     +  enhancer       CMV enhancer: human cytomegalovirus immediate early enhancer
    305..508     +  promoter       CMV promoter: human cytomegalovirus (CMV) immediate early promoter
    537..611     +  CDS            COX8 presequence: mitochondrial presequence of human cytochrome c oxidase subunit VIII (Rizutto et al., 1989)
    645..1325    +  CDS            EosFP: green-to-red photoswitchable fluorescent protein (Wiedenmann et al., 2004)
   1341..1424    +  CDS            large T antigen (fragment): large T antigen from SV40 (simian virus 40)
   1447..1568    +  polyA_signal   SV40 poly(A) signal: SV40 polyadenylation signal
   1602..2030    -  rep_origin     f1 ori (sequence partly withheld): f1 bacteriophage origin of replication; arrow indicates direction of (+) strand synthesis
   2057..2161    +  promoter       AmpR promoter: bla
   2163..2520    +  promoter       SV40 promoter: SV40 enhancer and early promoter
   2555..3349    +  CDS            NeoR/KanR: aminoglycoside phosphotransferase from Tn5; aph(3')-II (or nptII); confers resistance to neomycin, kanamycin, and G418 (Geneticin®)
   3370..3522    +  CDS            ble (fragment): BLE_KLEPN - Experimental evidence at protein level: Swiss-Prot protein existence level 1. Binding protein with a strong affinity to the bleomycin family of antibiotics. Binds to CL990; an antimitotic-antibiotic compound. From Klebsiella pneumoniae.
   3581..3628    +  polyA_signal   HSV TK poly(A) signal: herpes simplex virus thymidine kinase polyadenylation signal (Cole and Stacy, 1985)
   3719..3735    -  polyA_signal   bGH poly(A) signal (fragment): bovine growth hormone polyadenylation signal
   3957..4545    +  rep_origin     ori: high-copy-number ColE1/pMB1/pBR322/pUC origin of replication
   4660..4719    +  enhancer       CMV enhancer (fragment): human cytomegalovirus immediate early enhancer
