[The description below was written by a language model from this plasmid's Addgene catalogue record and pLannotate feature annotations shown in this document.]
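Description:
mEos-A69V-Mito 7 is a mammalian expression plasmid that targets a photoconvertible fluorescent protein to mitochondria. It is built on an mEos A69V backbone with the layout of an N1-type fluorescent protein vector: a high-copy ColE1/pUC origin for propagation in E. coli, an f1 origin, and a single NeoR/KanR (Tn5 aminoglycoside phosphotransferase) cassette. That cassette is driven by a bacterial bla promoter placed in tandem with the SV40 enhancer/early promoter and ends in the HSV TK polyadenylation signal, so the same gene confers kanamycin resistance in bacteria and G418 resistance for selecting stably transfected mammalian cells. Short annotated fragments of ble, SV40 large T antigen and the bGH poly(A) signal appear to be residual backbone matches rather than functional elements. The sequenced record is 4,719 nt, slightly less than the backbone size listed in the catalogue.

The expression unit uses the human CMV immediate early enhancer and promoter to drive an open reading frame beginning with the mitochondrial presequence of human cytochrome c oxidase subunit VIII (COX8A, amino acids 1–29). This is followed after a short linker by an EosFP-derived coding sequence, the mEos A69V variant, and then an SV40 poly(A) signal. The presequence directs import of the fusion into mitochondria. Eos-family proteins convert from a green to a red emitting state, consistent with the recorded spectra (excitation 505/569 nm, emission 516/581 nm). The construct serves as a mitochondrial localization marker for live-cell fluorescence imaging. Photoconversion lends itself to optical highlighting and tracking of mitochondrial subpopulations, although the record gives no specific application beyond localization.
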