Addgene plasmid #57332: mEos-A69V-Mito 7
Purpose: Localization: Mitochondria, Excitation: 505 / 569, Emission: 516 / 581
Depositing lab: Michael Davidson. Depositing organization: Florida State University, Tallahassee.
Backbone
  Vector backbone: mEos A69V
  Backbone size w/o insert (bp): 4750
  Vector type: Mammalian Expression
  Selectable markers: Neomycin (select with G418)
Growth in bacteria
  Bacterial resistance: Kanamycin, 50 μg/mL
  Growth temperature: 37°C
  Growth strain: DH5alpha
  Copy number: High Copy
Gene/Insert
  Gene/Insert name: Mito (alt name: NM_004074.2)
  Species: H. sapiens (human)
  Mutation: amino acids 1-29 of COX8A are present
  Entrez Gene: COX8A (a.k.a. COX, COX8, COX8-2, COX8L, MC4DN15, VIII, VIII-L)
  Promoter: CMV
  Tag / fusion protein: mEos A69V
  Cloning method: Unknown
  Sequencing primers: 5′ CMV-F; 3′ SV40pA-R
Terms and licenses: Academic/Nonprofit Terms; Industry Terms
Depositor comments: . Excitation = 505 / 569; Emission = 516 / 581
How to cite: mEos-A69V-Mito 7 was a gift from Michael Davidson (Addgene plasmid # 57332 ; http://n2t.net/addgene:57332 ; RRID:Addgene_57332)
