>Addgene plasmid #57332 | mEos-A69V-Mito 7 | depositor partial sequence | sequence record 88464 | insert sequence
GACGTCAGATCCGCTAGCATGTCCGTCCTGACGCCGCTGCTGCTGCGGGGCTTGACAGGCTCGGCCCGGC
GGCTCCCAGTGCCGCGCGCCAAGATCCATTCGTTGGGGGATCCACCGGTCGCCACCATGAGTGCGATTAA
GCCAGACATGAAGATCAACCTCCGTATGGAAGGCAACGTAAACGGGCACCACTTTGTGATCGACGGAGAT
GGTACAGGCAAGCCTTTTGAGGGAAAACAGAGTATGGATCTTGAAGTCAAAGAGGGCGGACCTCTGCCTT
TTGCCTTTGATATCCTGACCACTGCATTCCATTACGGCAACAGGGTATTCGTCGAATATCCAGACCACAT
ACAAGACTATTTTAAGCAGTCGTTTCCTAAGGGGTATTCGTGGGAACGAAGCTTGACTTTCGAAGACGGG
GGCATTTGCATTGCCAGAAACGACATAACAATGGAAGGGGACACTTTCTATAATAAAGTTCGATTTCACG
GTACAAACTTTCCCGCCAATGGTCCAGTTATGCAGAAGAAGACGCTGAAATGGGAGCCCTCCACTGAGAA
AATGTATGTGCGTGATGGAGTGCTGACGGGTGATATTCACATGGCTTTGTTGCTTGAAGGAAATGCCCAT
TACCGATGTGACTTCAGAACTACTTACAAAGCTAAGGAGAAGGGTGTCAAGTTACCAGGCTACCACTTTG
TGGACCACTGCATTGAGATTTTAAGCCATGACAAAGATTACAACAAGGTTAAGCTGTATGAGCATGCTGT
TGCTCATTCTGGATTGCCTGACAATGCCAGACGATAAGCGGCCGCGACTCTAGATCATAATCAGCCATAC
CACATTTGTAGAGGTTTTACTTGCTTTAAAAAACCTCCCACACCTCCCCCTGAACCTGAAACATAAAATG
AATGCAATTGTTGTTGTTAACTTGTTTATTGCAGCTTATAATGGTTACAAATAAAGCAATAGCA
